Addgene plasmid #20739: pcDNA3 GFP GFP PTEN
Depositing lab: Alonzo Ross. Publication: PTEN enters the nucleus by diffusion. Liu F, Wagner S, Campbell RB, Nickerson JA, Schiffer CA, Ross AH. J Cell Biochem. 2005 Oct 1. 96(2):221-34. 10.1002/jcb.20525 PubMed 16088943.
Backbone
  Vector backbone: pcDNA3-GFP-GFP
  Vector type: Mammalian Expression
  Selectable markers: Neomycin (select with G418)
Growth in bacteria
  Bacterial resistance: Ampicillin, 100 μg/mL
  Growth temperature: 37°C
  Growth strain: DH5alpha
  Copy number: High Copy
Gene/Insert
  Gene/Insert name: PTEN
  Species: H. sapiens (human)
  Insert size (bp): 1900
  GenBank ID: NM_000314
  Entrez Gene: PTEN (a.k.a. 10q23del, BZS, CWS1, DEC, GLM2, MHAM, MMAC1, PTEN1, PTENbeta, TEP1)
  Tag / fusion protein: GFP-GFP (N terminal on backbone)
  Cloning method: Restriction Enzyme
  Sequencing primers: 5′ BGH rev
Terms and licenses: Academic/Nonprofit Terms; Industry Terms: Not Available to Industry
Depositor comments: GFP-PTEN was cloned into pcDNA3 as two fragments. The enzyme/insert order is: HindIII - GFP - BamHI - PTEN - EcoRI. Next, pcDNA3 GFP-GFP-PTEN was prepared by inserting GFP into the HindIII site of pcDNA3-GFP-PTEN.
How to cite: pcDNA3 GFP GFP PTEN was a gift from Alonzo Ross (Addgene plasmid # 20739)
