[The description below was written by a language model from this plasmid's Addgene catalogue record.]
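Description:
pcDNA3 GFP GFP PTEN is a mammalian expression plasmid built on a pcDNA3 backbone that already carries two tandem copies of GFP. It encodes human PTEN as a fusion with a double GFP tag at its N terminus. It is maintained in E. coli as a high-copy plasmid under ampicillin selection. It also carries a neomycin resistance marker, so transfected mammalian cells can be selected with G418. No feature table accompanies the record and the promoter is not explicitly listed. pcDNA3 vectors conventionally drive the insert from the CMV immediate-early promoter and terminate with a BGH polyadenylation signal, and the BGH reverse sequencing primer listed in the record is consistent with this.

The insert is recorded as about 1.9 kb of human PTEN, the lipid and protein phosphatase tumour suppressor. According to the depositor's notes, construction was stepwise. GFP and PTEN were first cloned into pcDNA3 as two fragments in the order HindIII, GFP, BamHI, PTEN, EcoRI, giving a single-GFP fusion. A second GFP was then inserted at the HindIII site upstream to give GFP-GFP-PTEN. Because that last step used a single restriction site, the orientation of the added GFP would have needed checking, though the record does not comment on this.

Adding a second GFP keeps the fusion fluorescent while substantially increasing its molecular mass. The associated study concerned PTEN entering the nucleus by diffusion. The construct therefore plausibly serves as a size-increased variant, compared with smaller PTEN fusions in live-cell or fixed-cell imaging, to test whether nuclear versus cytoplasmic distribution depends on protein size.
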