>Addgene plasmid #20739 | pcDNA3 GFP GFP PTEN | addgene partial sequence | sequence record 122380 | T7 5'-TAATACGACTCACTATAGGG-3'
GGGCGAGGACTGTTCACCGGGGTGGTGCCCATCCTGGTCGAGCTGGACGGCGACGTAAACGGCCACAAGT
TCAGCGTGTCCGGCGAGGGCGAGGGCGATGCCACCTACGGCAAGCTGACCCTGAAGTTCATCTGCACCAC
CGGCAAGCTGCCCGTGCCCTGGCCCACCCTCGTGACCACCTTCGGCTACGGCGTGCAGTGCTTCGCCCGC
TACCCCGACCACATGAAGCAGCACGACTTCTTCAAGTCCGCCATGCCCGAAGGCTACGTCCAGGAGCGCA
CCATCTTCTTCAAGGACGACGGCAACTACAAGACCCGCGCCGAGGTGAAGTTCGAGGGCGACACCCTGGT
GAACCGCATCGAGCTGAAGGGCATCGACTTCAAGGAGGACGGCAACATCCTGGGGCACAAGCTGGAGTAC
AACTACAACAGCCACAACGTCTATATCACGGCCGACAAGCAGAAGAACGGCATCAAGGTGAACTTCAAGA
TCCGCCACAACATCGAGGACGGCAGCGTGCAGCTCGCCGACCACTACCAGCAGAACACCCCCATCGGCGA
CGGCCCCGTGCTGCTGCCCGACAACCACTACCTGAGCACCCAGTCCGCCCTGAGCAAAGACCCCAACGAG
AAGCGCGATCACATGGTCCTGCTGGAGTTCGTGACCGCCGCCGGGATCACTCTCGGCATGGACGAGCTGT
ACAAGAAGCTTGCATGCCTGCAGGTCGACTCTAGACTGCCATGGTGAGCAAGGGCGAGGAGCTGTTCACC
GGGGTGGTGCCCATCCTGGTCGAGCTGGACGGCGACGTAAACGGCCACAAGTTCAGCGTGTCCGGCGAGG
GCGAGGGCGATGCCACCTACGGCAAGCTGACCCTGAAGTTCATCTGCACCACCGGCAAGCTGCCCGTGCC
