>Addgene plasmid #20739 | pcDNA3 GFP GFP PTEN | addgene partial sequence | sequence record 122381 | BGH-rev 5'-TAGAAGGCACAGTCGAGG-3'
TAGGGCCCTCTAGATGCATGCTCGAGCGGCCGCCAGTGTGATGGATATCTGCAGAATTCTCAGACTTTTG
TAATTTGTGTATGCTGATCTTCATCAAAAGGTTCATTCTCTGGATCAGAGTCAGTGGTGTCAGAATATCT
ATAATGATCAGGTTCATTGTCACTAACATCTGGTGTTACAGAAGTTGAACTGCTAGCCTCTGGATTTGAC
GGCTCCTCTACTGTTTTTGTGAAGTACAGCTTCACCTTAAAATTTGGAGAAAAGTATCGGTTGGCTTTGT
CTTTATTTGCTTTGTCAAGATCATTTTTTGTTAAAGTAAGTACTAGATATTCCTTGTCATTATCTGCACG
CTCTATACTGCAAATGCTATCGATTTCTTGATCACATAGACTTCCATTTTCTACTTTTTCTGAGGTTTCC
TCTGGTCCTGGTATGAAGAATGTATTTACCCAAAAGTGAAACATTTTGTCCTTTTTTAGCATCTTGTTCT
GTTTGTGGAAGAACTCTACTTTGATATCACCACACACAGGTAACGGCTGAGGGAACTCAAAGTACATGAA
CTTGTCTTCCCGTCGTGTGGGTCCTGAATTGGAGGAATATATCTTCACCTTTAGCTGGCAGACCACAAAC
TGAGGATTGCAAGTTCCGCCACTGAACATTGGAATAGTTTCAAACATCATCTTGTGAAACAACAGTGCCA
CTGGTCTATAATCCAGATGATTCTTTAACAGGTAGCTATAATAATACACATAGCGCCTCTGACTGGGAAT
AGTTACTCCCTTTTTGTCTCTGGTCCTTACTTCCCCATAGAAATCTAGGGCCTCTTGTGCCTTTAAAAAT
TTGCCCCGATGTAATAAATATGCACATATCATTACACCAGTTCGTCCCTTTCCAGCTTTACAGTGAATTG
CTGCAACATGATTGTCATCT
